Addgene plasmid #165826: pQS
Purpose: QF inhibitor coding sequence (CDS)
Depositing lab: Koen Venken. Depositing organization: Baylor College of Medicine. Publication: Multiplexed drug-based selection and counterselection genetic manipulations in Drosophila. Matinyan N, Karkhanis MS, Gonzalez Y, Jain A, Saltzman A, Malovannaya A, Sarrion-Perdigones A, Dierick HA, Venken KJT. Cell Rep. 2021 Sep 14;36(11):109700. doi: 10.1016/j.celrep.2021.109700. PubMed 34525356.
Backbone
  Vector backbone: pUPD3
  Backbone size w/o insert (bp): 2343
  Vector type: Insect Expression
Growth in bacteria
  Bacterial resistance: Chloramphenicol, 25 μg/mL
  Growth temperature: 37°C
  Growth strain: DH10B
  Copy number: High Copy
Gene/Insert
  Gene/Insert name: QS
  Species: Synthetic
  Insert size (bp): 2757
  Cloning method: Restriction Enzyme; 5′ cloning site Unknown (unknown if destroyed)
Terms and licenses: Academic/Nonprofit Terms; Industry Terms: Not Available to Industry
Depositor comments: CDS
How to cite: pQS was a gift from Koen Venken (Addgene plasmid # 165826 ; http://n2t.net/addgene:165826 ; RRID:Addgene_165826)
