[The description below was written by a language model from this plasmid's Addgene catalogue record and pLannotate feature annotations shown in this document.]
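Description:
pQS is a part-donor plasmid built on the pUPD3 backbone that carries the coding sequence of QS, the inhibitor of the QF transcriptional activator used in the Q binary expression system. Although it is catalogued as an insect expression vector, the feature table shows no insect or other eukaryotic promoter, terminator or polyadenylation signal around the insert. The depositor's comment labels it simply as a "CDS". It is therefore best understood as a storage and cloning module from which the QS open reading frame is taken for assembly into larger Drosophila constructs, not as a plasmid that expresses QS by itself. The record lists restriction enzyme cloning but does not identify the sites used.

The insert of about 2.75 kb is listed as synthetic. The annotation matches it to qa-1s of Neurospora crassa, the multi-domain repressor of the quinate utilization genes, which is thought to act by binding the qa-1f activator (the source of QF). The insert sits between outward-flanking T7 and SP6 bacteriophage promoters, next to a small remnant of lacZα. That remnant is consistent with the insert having replaced a blue/white screening cassette in the backbone.

In E. coli the plasmid is maintained at high copy from a ColE1/pUC-type origin and is selected with chloramphenicol through the cat gene and its native promoter. An f1 origin and a short tet promoter fragment are also present. The associated publication concerns multiplexed drug-based selection and counterselection in Drosophila, which suggests that QS serves there as a building block for controlling QF-driven expression. The record does not describe a specific downstream construct.
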