Features (pLannotate 1.2.2; 9 found; start..end, strand, type, name):
     19..40      -  CDS            lacZα (fragment): LacZα fragment of β-galactosidase; lacZ fragment
     43..61      +  promoter       T7 promoter: promoter for bacteriophage T7 RNA polymerase
    106..2859    +  CDS            qa-1s (sequence withheld): QUTR_NEUCR - Protein inferred from homology: Swiss-Prot protein existence level 3. Multi-domain repressor protein that negatively regulates transcription of the quinate utilization pathway genes. May mediate its repressor activity by binding directly to the qa-1f activator protein (By similarity). From Neurospora crassa (strain ATCC 24698 / 74-OR23-1A / CBS 708.71 / DSM 1257 / FGSC 987).
   2903..2921    -  promoter       SP6 promoter: promoter for bacteriophage SP6 RNA polymerase
   3068..3656    -  rep_origin     ori: high-copy-number ColE1/pMB1/pBR322/pUC origin of replication
   3771..3873    +  promoter       cat promoter: promoter of the E. coli cat gene encoding chloramphenicol acetyltransferase
   3874..4530    +  CDS            cat: CAT_ECOLX - Experimental evidence at protein level: Swiss-Prot protein existence level 1. This enzyme is an effector of chloramphenicol resistance in bacteria. From Escherichia coli. This protein is used as a marker in many commonly used cloning vectors, such as pACYC184.
   4618..4635    -  promoter       tet promoter (fragment): E. coli promoter for tetracycline efflux protein gene
   4646..5101    +  rep_origin     f1 ori (sequence partly withheld): f1 bacteriophage origin of replication; arrow indicates direction of (+) strand synthesis
>Addgene plasmid #165826 | pQS | addgene full sequence | sequence record 335087 | Addgene NGS Result
TAACATTGTAGAAACGCATGTAAAACGACGGCCAGTGAATTGTAATACGACTCACTATAGGGTGAATTCC
GCTTAGGACCTTAGATATTGATCTCAAGGTCTCGA
[2754 nt withheld, positions 106-2859]
TAAGCTTCGAGACCACTCATCGCCCAATCACTAGTGAATTCGTTCTATAGTGTCACCTAAATACCATAGA
GCCGTTGGTCATAGCTGTTTCCTGTCCAGGCATCATGACACGGTTATCCACAGAATCAGGGGATAACGCA
GGAAAGAACATGTGAGCAAAAGGCCAGCAAAAGGCCAGGAACCGTAAAAAGGCCGCGTTGCTGGCGTTTT
TCCATAGGCTCCGCCCCCCTGACGAGCATCACAAAAATCGACGCTCAAGTCAGAGGTGGCGAAACCCGAC
AGGACTATAAAGATACCAGGCGTTTCCCCCTGGAAGCTCCCTCGTGCGCTCTCCTGTTCCGACCCTGCCG
CTTACCGGATACCTGTCCGCCTTTCTCCCTTCGGGAAGCGTGGCGCTTTCTCATAGCTCACGCTGTAGGT
ATCTCAGTTCGGTGTAGGTCGTTCGCTCCAAGCTGGGCTGTGTGCACGAACCCCCCGTTCAGCCCGACCG
CTGCGCCTTATCCGGTAACTATCGTCTTGAGTCCAACCCGGTAAGACACGACTTATCGCCACTGGCAGCA
GCCACTGGTAACAGGATTAGCAGAGCGAGGTATGTAGGCGGTGCTACAGAGTTCTTGAAGTGGTGGCCTA
ACTACGGCTACACTAGAAGAACAGTATTTGGTATCTGCGCTCTGCTGAAGCCAGTTACCTTCGGAAAAAG
AGTTGGTAGCTCTTGATCCGGCAAACAAACCACCGCTGGTAGCGGTGGTTTTTTTGTTTGCAAGCAGCAG
ATTACGCGCAGAAAAAAAGGATCTCAAGAAGATCCTTTGATCTTTTCTACGGGGTCTGACGCTCAGTGGA
ACGAAAACTCACGTTAAGGGATTTTGGTCATGAGATTATCAAAAAGGATCTTCACCTAGATCCTTTTGTG
ATGATCGGCACGTAAGAGGTTCCAACTTTCACCATAATGAAATAAGATCACTACCGGGCGTATTTTTTGA
GTTATCGAGATTTTCAGGAGCTAAGGAAGCTAAAATGGAGAAAAAAATCACTGGATATACCACCGTTGAT
ATATCCCAATGGCATCGTAAAGAACATTTTGAGGCATTTCAGTCAGTTGCTCAATGTACCTATAACCAGA
CCGTTCAGCTGGATATTACGGCCTTTTTAAAGACCGTAAAGAAAAATAAGCACAAGTTTTATCCGGCCTT
TATTCACATTCTTGCCCGCCTGATGAATGCTCATCCGGAATTCCGTATGGCAATGAAAGACGGTGAGCTG
GTGATATGGGATAGTGTTCACCCTTGTTACACCGTTTTCCATGAGCAAACTGAAACGTTTTCATCGCTCT
GGAGTGAATACCACGACGATTTCCGGCAGTTTCTACACATATATTCGCAAGATGTGGCGTGTTACGGTGA
AAACCTGGCCTATTTCCCTAAAGGGTTTATTGAGAATATGTTTTTCGTGTCAGCCAATCCCTGGGTGAGT
TTCACCAGTTTTGATTTAAACGTGGCCAATATGGACAACTTCTTCGCCCCCGTTTTCACCATGGGCAAAT
ATTATACGCAAGGCGACAAGGTGCTGATGCCGCTGGCGATTCAGGTTCATCATGCCGTTTGTGATGGCTT
CCATGTCGGCAGAATGCTTAATGAATTACAACAGTACTGCGATGAGTGGCAGGGCGGGGCGTAATTTTTT
TAAGGCAGTTATTGGTGCCCTTAAACGCCTGGTTGCTACGCCTGAATAAGTGATAATAAGCGGATGAATG
GCAGAAATTCGATGATAAGCTGTCAAACATGATGT
[125 nt withheld, positions 4645-4769]
C
[91 nt withheld, positions 4771-4861]
AGGGTGATGGTTCACGTAGTGGGCCAGCGCCCTGATAGACGGTTTTTCGCCCTTTGACGTTGGAGTCCAC
GTTCTTT
[37 nt withheld, positions 4939-4975]
ACCCTATCTCGGTCTATTCTTTTGATTTATAAGGGATTTTGCCGATTTCGGCCTATTGGTTAAAAAATGA
GCTGATTTAACAAAAATTTAACGCGAATTTTAACAAAATATTAACGCTTACAATTT
